Addgene plasmid #142609: TFORF0371
Purpose: Lentiviral vector for overexpressing transcription factor ORFs with unique 24-bp barcodes. Barcodes facilitate identification of transcription factors in pooled screens.
Depositing lab: Feng Zhang. Depositing organization: Broad Institute. Publication: A transcription factor atlas of directed differentiation. Joung J, Ma S, Tay T, Geiger-Schuller KR, Kirchgatterer PC, Verdine VK, Guo B, Arias-Garcia MA, Allen WE, Singh A, Kuksenko O, Abudayyeh OO, Gootenberg JS, Fu Z, Macrae RK, Buenrostro JD, Regev A, Zhang F. Cell. 2023 Jan 5;186(1):209-229.e26. doi: 10.1016/j.cell.2022.11.026. PubMed 36608654.
Backbone
  Vector backbone: pLX_TRC317
  Backbone manufacturer: Broad Institute Genetic Perturbation Platform
  Backbone size w/o insert (bp): 8264
  Vector type: Mammalian Expression, Lentiviral
  Selectable markers: Puromycin
Growth in bacteria
  Bacterial resistance: Ampicillin, 100 μg/mL
  Growth temperature: 30°C
  Growth strain: DH5alpha
  Copy number: High Copy
Gene/Insert
  Gene/Insert name: NFYC
  Species: H. sapiens (human)
  Insert size (bp): 1007
  Entrez Gene: NFYC (a.k.a. CBF-C, CBFC, H1TF2A, HAP5, HSM, NF-YC)
  Promoter: EF1a
  Cloning method: Unknown
  Sequencing primers: 5′ GGGTGGAGACTGAAGTTAGGCCAG; 3′ CACATAGCGTAAAAGGAGCAACATAG
Terms and licenses: Academic/Nonprofit Terms; Industry Terms: Not Available to Industry
Depositor comments: NM_001142590,ENST00000372653 . The transcription factor ORF portion of this plasmid was synthesized by Genewiz. Please test multiple small colonies in case of plasmid recombination. To make this collection available in a timely manner, a portion of this collection was not fully sequenced by Addgene. If an Addgene verified full plasmid sequence is not available, please contact us prior to placing an order to request the full sequence.
How to cite: TFORF0371 was a gift from Feng Zhang (Addgene plasmid # 142609 ; http://n2t.net/addgene:142609 ; RRID:Addgene_142609)
