[The description below was written by a language model from this plasmid's Addgene catalogue record and pLannotate feature annotations shown in this document.]
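Description:
TFORF0371 is a lentiviral mammalian expression plasmid built on the pLX_TRC317 backbone and carrying the human transcription factor NFYC, one member of a large barcoded collection of transcription factor ORFs. It is maintained in E. coli through a high-copy ColE1/pUC-type origin with ampicillin resistance (β-lactamase), and the backbone also retains an f1 origin and residual lac/T7/T3 cloning-vector elements. The depositor notes that the plasmid can recombine, as is common for LTR-containing vectors.

The viral portion has a third-generation, self-inactivating layout. An RSV promoter fused to a truncated HIV-1 5' LTR drives genomic RNA production in packaging cells, followed by the Ψ packaging signal, a gag fragment, the RRE for Rev-dependent export, a cPPT/CTS, WPRE to boost transcript expression, and a ΔU3 3' LTR. Inside this unit are two cassettes: an SV40 early promoter driving puromycin N-acetyltransferase for selecting transduced cells, and a full EF-1α promoter driving the NFYC ORF. NFYC encodes a subunit of the heterotrimeric NF-Y complex that binds CCAAT-box motifs. The automated annotation labels the ORF by its mouse orthologue, reflecting homology matching; the catalogue entry specifies the human gene, synthesized from a defined reference transcript. The unique 24-bp barcode described for this collection is not annotated in the feature table, so its exact position is not stated in the record. A short U6 promoter fragment annotated between the ORF and the WPRE is likely a backbone remnant.

The construct is intended for stable overexpression of NFYC, alone or in pooled screens where the barcode identifies which transcription factor each cell received, such as directed differentiation studies.
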