Features (pLannotate 1.2.2; 31 found; start..end, strand, type, name):
      5..231     +  promoter       RSV promoter: Rous sarcoma virus enhancer/promoter
    232..412     +  LTR            5' LTR (truncated): truncated 5' long terminal repeat (LTR) from HIV-1
    459..584     +  misc_feature   HIV-1 Ψ: packaging signal of human immunodeficiency virus type 1
    568..931     +  CDS            HIV-1 gag (fragment): gag protein from human immunodeficiency virus 1; gag
   1077..1310    +  misc_feature   RRE: The Rev response element (RRE) of HIV-1 allows for Rev-dependent mRNA export from the nucleus to the cytoplasm.
   1687..1713    +  CDS            Rev (fragment): human immunodeficiency virus 1 (HIV-1) Rev protein; rev; enhances nuclear export of unspliced and incompletely spliced viral mRNAs
   1720..1743    +  promoter       SV40 promoter (fragment): SV40 early promoter
   1744..1815    +  promoter       SV40 promoter (fragment): SV40 enhancer and early promoter
   1839..1974    +  rep_origin     SV40 ori: SV40 origin of replication
   2020..2616    +  CDS            PuroR (fragment): puromycin N-acetyltransferase; pac from Streptomyces; confers resistance to puromycin
   2665..2782    +  misc_feature   cPPT/CTS: central polypurine tract and central termination sequence of HIV-1
   2847..2913    +  CDS            small t antigen (fragment): SV40 (simian virus 40) small t antigen
   2920..4098    +  promoter       EF-1α promoter: strong constitutive promoter for human elongation factor EF-1α
   4115..5017    +  CDS            Nfyc (fragment): NFYC_MOUSE - Experimental evidence at protein level: Swiss-Prot protein existence level 1. Component of the sequence-specific heterotrimeric transcription factor (NF-Y) which specifically recognizes a 5'-CCAAT-3' box motif found in the promoters of its target genes. NF-Y can function as both an activator and a repressor, depending on its interacting cofactors. From Mus musculus (Mouse).
   5033..5086    +  promoter       U6 promoter (fragment): RNA polymerase III promoter for human U6 snRNA
   5128..5716    +  misc_feature   WPRE: woodchuck hepatitis virus posttranscriptional regulatory element
   5767..5786    +  misc_feature   cPPT/CTS (fragment): central polypurine tract and central termination sequence of HIV-1
   5788..6021    +  LTR            3' LTR (ΔU3): self-inactivating 3' long terminal repeat (LTR) from HIV-1
   6099..6220    +  polyA_signal   SV40 poly(A) signal: SV40 polyadenylation signal
   6260..6395    +  rep_origin     SV40 ori: SV40 origin of replication
   6416..6434    -  promoter       T7 promoter: promoter for bacteriophage T7 RNA polymerase
   6442..6597    +  CDS            lacZα (fragment): LacZα fragment of β-galactosidase; lacZ fragment
   6602..7030    +  rep_origin     f1 ori (sequence partly withheld): f1 bacteriophage origin of replication; arrow indicates direction of (+) strand synthesis
   7083..7187    +  promoter       AmpR promoter: bla
   7188..8048    +  CDS            AmpR: β-lactamase; bla; confers resistance to ampicillin, carbenicillin, and related antibiotics
   8219..8807    +  rep_origin     ori: high-copy-number ColE1/pMB1/pBR322/pUC origin of replication
   8990..9082    +  CDS            lacI (fragment): lac repressor; lacI; The lac repressor binds to the lac operator to inhibit transcription in E. coli. This inhibition can be relieved by adding lactose or isopropyl-β-D-thiogalactopyranoside (IPTG).
   9095..9116    +  protein_bind   CAP binding site: CAP binding activates transcription in the presence of cAMP. E. coli catabolite activator protein
   9131..9161    +  promoter       lac promoter: promoter for the E. coli lac operon
   9169..9185    +  protein_bind   lac operator: The lac repressor binds to the lac operator to inhibit transcription in E. coli. This inhibition can be relieved by adding lactose or isopropyl-β-D-thiogalactopyranoside (IPTG). lac repressor encoded by lacI
   9230..9248    +  promoter       T3 promoter: promoter for bacteriophage T3 RNA polymerase
>Addgene plasmid #142609 | TFORF0371 | addgene full sequence | sequence record 427296 | Addgene NGS Result
TTAATGTAGTCTTATGCAATACTCTTGTAGTCTTGCAACATGGTAACGATGAGTTAGCAACATGCCTTAC
AAGGAGAGAAAAAGCACCGTGCATGCCGATTGGTGGAAGTAAGGTGGTACGATCGTGCCTTATTAGGAAG
GCAACAGACGGGTCTGACATGGATTGGACGAACCACTGAATTGCCGCATTGCAGAGATATTGTATTTAAG
TGCCTAGCTCGATACATAAACGGGTCTCTCTGGTTAGACCAGATCTGAGCCTGGGAGCTCTCTGGCTAAC
TAGGGAACCCACTGCTTAAGCCTCAATAAAGCTTGCCTTGAGTGCTTCAAGTAGTGTGTGCCCGTCTGTT
GTGTGACTCTGGTAACTAGAGATCCCTCAGACCCTTTTAGTCAGTGTGGAAAATCTCTAGCAGTGGCGCC
CGAACAGGGACTTGAAAGCGAAAGGGAAACCAGAGGAGCTCTCTCGACGCAGGACTCGGCTTGCTGAAGC
GCGCACGGCAAGAGGCGAGGGGCGGCGACTGGTGAGTACGCCAAAAATTTTGACTAGCGGAGGCTAGAAG
GAGAGAGATGGGTGCGAGAGCGTCAGTATTAAGCGGGGGAGAATTAGATCGCGATGGGAAAAAATTCGGT
TAAGGCCAGGGGGAAAGAAAAAATATAAATTAAAACATATAGTATGGGCAAGCAGGGAGCTAGAACGATT
CGCAGTTAATCCTGGCCTGTTAGAAACATCAGAAGGCTGTAGACAAATACTGGGACAGCTACAACCATCC
CTTCAGACAGGATCAGAAGAACTTAGATCATTATATAATACAGTAGCAACCCTCTATTGTGTGCATCAAA
GGATAGAGATAAAAGACACCAAGGAAGCTTTAGACAAGATAGAGGAAGAGCAAAACAAAAGTAAGACCAC
CGCACAGCAAGCGGCCGCTGATCTTCAGACCTGGAGGAGGAGATATGAGGGACAATTGGAGAAGTGAATT
ATATAAATATAAAGTAGTAAAAATTGAACCATTAGGAGTAGCACCCACCAAGGCAAAGAGAAGAGTGGTG
CAGAGAGAAAAAAGAGCAGTGGGAATAGGAGCTTTGTTCCTTGGGTTCTTGGGAGCAGCAGGAAGCACTA
TGGGCGCAGCGTCAATGACGCTGACGGTACAGGCCAGACAATTATTGTCTGGTATAGTGCAGCAGCAGAA
CAATTTGCTGAGGGCTATTGAGGCGCAACAGCATCTGTTGCAACTCACAGTCTGGGGCATCAAGCAGCTC
CAGGCAAGAATCCTGGCTGTGGAAAGATACCTAAAGGATCAACAGCTCCTGGGGATTTGGGGTTGCTCTG
GAAAACTCATTTGCACCACTGCTGTGCCTTGGAATGCTAGTTGGAGTAATAAATCTCTGGAACAGATTTG
GAATCACACGACCTGGATGGAGTGGGACAGAGAAATTAACAATTACACAAGCTTAATACACTCCTTAATT
GAAGAATCGCAAAACCAGCAAGAAAAGAATGAACAAGAATTATTGGAATTAGATAAATGGGCAAGTTTGT
GGAATTGGTTTAACATAACAAATTGGCTGTGGTATATAAAATTATTCATAATGATAGTAGGAGGCTTGGT
AGGTTTAAGAATAGTTTTTGCTGTACTTTCTATAGTGAATAGAGTTAGGCAGGGATATTCACCATTATCG
TTTCAGACCCACCTCCCAACCCCGAGGGGACCCATGCATTGCATCTCAATTAGTCAGCAACCAGGTGTGG
AAAGTCCCCAGGCTCCCCAGCAGGCAGAAGTATGCAAAGCATGCGTCTCAATTAGTCAGCAACCATAGTC
CCGCCCCTAACTCCGCCCATCCCGCCCCTAACTCCGCCCAGTTCCGCCCATTCTCCGCCCCATGGCTGAC
TAATTTTTTTTATTTATGCAGAGGCCGAGGCCGCCTCGGCCTCTGAGCTATTCCAGAAGTAGTGAGGAGG
CTTTTTTGGAGGCCTAGGCTTTTGCAAAAAGCTTTCTAGAGGTACCACCGGAGCTTACCATGACCGAGTA
CAAGCCCACGGTGCGCCTCGCCACCCGCGACGACGTCCCCAGGGCCGTACGCACCCTCGCCGCCGCGTTC
GCCGACTACCCCGCCACGCGCCACACCGTCGATCCGGACCGCCACATCGAGCGGGTCACCGAGCTGCAAG
AACTCTTCCTCACGCGCGTCGGGCTCGACATCGGCAAGGTGTGGGTCGCGGACGACGGCGCCGCCGTGGC
GGTCTGGACCACGCCGGAGAGCGTCGAAGCGGGGGCGGTGTTCGCCGAGATCGGCCCGCGCATGGCCGAG
TTGAGCGGTTCCCGGCTGGCCGCGCAGCAACAGATGGAAGGCCTCCTGGCGCCGCACCGGCCCAAGGAGC
CCGCGTGGTTCCTGGCCACCGTCGGCGTCTCGCCCGACCACCAGGGCAAGGGTCTGGGCAGCGCCGTCGT
GCTCCCCGGAGTGGAGGCGGCCGAGCGCGCCGGGGTGCCCGCCTTCCTGGAGACCTCCGCGCCCCGCAAC
CTCCCCTTCTACGAGCGGCTCGGCTTCACCGTCACCGCCGACGTCGAGGTGCCCGAAGGACCGCGCACCT
GGTGCATGACCCGCAAGCCCGGTGCCAGTTAACGAATTCTAGATCTTGAGACAAATGGCAGTATTCATCC
ACAATTTTAAAAGAAAAGGGGGGATTGGGGGGTACAGTGCAGGGGAAAGAATAGTAGACATAATAGCAAC
AGACATACAAACTAAAGAATTACAAAAACAAATTACAAAAATTCAAAATTTTCGGGTTTATTACAGGGAC
AGCAGAGATCCACTTTGGCGCCGGCTCGAGGCCTGCAGGTGCAAAGATGGATAAAGTTTTAAACAGAGAG
GAATCTTTGCAGCTAATGGACCTTCTAGGTCTTGAAAGGAGTGGGAATTGGCTCCGGTGCCCGTCAGTGG
GCAGAGCGCACATCGCCCACAGTCCCCGAGAAGTTGGGGGGAGGGGTCGGCAATTGAACCGGTGCCTAGA
GAAGGTGGCGCGGGGTAAACTGGGAAAGTGATGTCGTGTACTGGCTCCGCCTTTTTCCCGAGGGTGGGGG
AGAACCGTATATAAGTGCAGTAGTCGCCGTGAACGTTCTTTTTCGCAACGGGTTTGCCGCCAGAACACAG
GTAAGTGCCGTGTGTGGTTCCCGCGGGCCTGGCCTCTTTACGGGTTATGGCCCTTGCGTGCCTTGAATTA
CTTCCACCTGGCTGCAGTACGTGATTCTTGATCCCGAGCTTCGGGTTGGAAGTGGGTGGGAGAGTTCGAG
GCCTTGCGCTTAAGGAGCCCCTTCGCCTCGTGCTTGAGTTGAGGCCTGGCCTGGGCGCTGGGGCCGCCGC
GTGCGAATCTGGTGGCACCTTCGCGCCTGTCTCGCTGCTTTCGATAAGTCTCTAGCCATTTAAAATTTTT
GATGACCTGCTGCGACGCTTTTTTTCTGGCAAGATAGTCTTGTAAATGCGGGCCAAGATCTGCACACTGG
TATTTCGGTTTTTGGGGCCGCGGGCGGCGACGGGGCCCGTGCGTCCCAGCGCACATGTTCGGCGAGGCGG
GGCCTGCGAGCGCGGCCACCGAGAATCGGACGGGGGTAGTCTCAAGCTGGCCGGCCTGCTCTGGTGCCTG
GCCTCGCGCCGCCGTGTATCGCCCCGCCCTGGGCGGCAAGGCTGGCCCGGTCGGCACCAGTTGCGTGAGC
GGAAAGATGGCCGCTTCCCGGCCCTGCTGCAGGGAGCTCAAAATGGAGGACGCGGCGCTCGGGAGAGCGG
GCGGGTGAGTCACCCACACAAAGGAAAAGGGCCTTTCCGTCCTCAGCCGTCGCTTCATGTGACTCCACGG
AGTACCGGGCGCCGTCCAGGCACCTCGATTAGTTCTCGAGCTTTTGGAGTACGTCGTCTTTAGGTTGGGG
GGAGGGGTTTTATGCGATGGAGTTTCCCCACACTGAGTGGGTGGAGACTGAAGTTAGGCCAGCTTGGCAC
TTGATGTAATTCTCCTTGGAATTTGCCCTTTTTGAGTTTGGATCTTGGTTCATTCTCAAGCCTCAGACAG
TGGTTCAAAGTTTTTTTCTTCCATTTCAGGTGTCGTGAGGCTAGCACCGCCACCATGTCCACAGAAGGAG
GATTTGGTGGTACTAGCAGCAGTGATGCCCAGCAAAGCCTACAGTCGTTCTGGCCTCGGGTCATGGAAGA
AATCCGGAATTTAACAGTGAAAGACTTCCGAGTGCAGGAACTCCCACTGGCTCGTATTAAGAAGATTATG
AAACTGGATGAAGATGTGAAGATGATCAGTGCAGAAGCGCCTGTACTCTTTGCCAAGGCAGCCCAGATTT
TTATCACAGAGTTGACTCTTCGAGCCTGGATTCACACAGAAGATAACAAGCGCCGGACTCTACAGAGAAA
TGATATCGCCATGGCAATTACAAAATTTGATCAGTTTGATTTTCTCATCGATATTGTTCCAAGAGATGAA
CTGAAACCTCCAAAGCGTCAGGAGGAGGTGCGCCAGTCTGTAACTCCTGCCGAGCCAGTCCAGTACTATT
TCACGCTGGCTCAGCAACCCACCGCTGTCCAAGTCCAGGGCCAGCAGCAAGGCCAGCAGACCACCAGCTC
CACGACCACCATCCAGCCTGGGCAGATCATCATCGCACAGCCTCAGCAGGGCCAGACCATGCAGGTGATG
CAGCAGATCATCACTAACACAGGAGAGATCCAGCAGATCCCGGTGCAGCTGAATGCCGGCCAGCTGCAGT
ATATCCGCTTAGCCCAGCCTGTATCAGGCACTCAAGTTGTGCAGGGACAGATCCAGACACTTGCCACCAA
TGCTCAACAGATTACACAGACAGAGGTCCAGCAAGGACAGCAGCAGTTCAGCCAGTTCACAGATGGACAG
CAGCTCTACCAGATCCAGCAAGTCACCATGCCTGCGGGCCAGGACCTCGCCCAGCCCATGTTCATCCAGT
CAGCCAACCAGCCCTCCGACGGGCAGGCCCCCCAGGTGACCGGCGACTAGTAATGAACTAGTCCGTAACT
TGAAAGTATTTCGATTTCTTGGCTTTATATATCTTGTGGAAAGGACGAGGTAATCACGGCTAAACTTGCC
ATACGCGTTAAGTCGACAATCAACCTCTGGATTACAAAATTTGTGAAAGATTGACTGGTATTCTTAACTA
TGTTGCTCCTTTTACGCTATGTGGATACGCTGCTTTAATGCCTTTGTATCATGCTATTGCTTCCCGTATG
GCTTTCATTTTCTCCTCCTTGTATAAATCCTGGTTGCTGTCTCTTTATGAGGAGTTGTGGCCCGTTGTCA
GGCAACGTGGCGTGGTGTGCACTGTGTTTGCTGACGCAACCCCCACTGGTTGGGGCATTGCCACCACCTG
TCAGCTCCTTTCCGGGACTTTCGCTTTCCCCCTCCCTATTGCCACGGCGGAACTCATCGCCGCCTGCCTT
GCCCGCTGCTGGACAGGGGCTCGGCTGTTGGGCACTGACAATTCCGTGGTGTTGTCGGGGAAATCATCGT
CCTTTCCTTGGCTGCTCGCCTGTGTTGCCACCTGGATTCTGCGCGGGACGTCCTTCTGCTACGTCCCTTC
GGCCCTCAATCCAGCGGACCTTCCTTCCCGCGGCCTGCTGCCGGCTCTGCGGCCTCTTCCGCGTCTTCGC
CTTCGCCCTCAGACGAGTCGGATCTCCCTTTGGGCCGCCTCCCCGCGTCGACTTTAAGACCAATGACTTA
CAAGGCAGCTGTAGATCTTAGCCACTTTTTAAAAGAAAAGGGGGGACTGGAAGGGCTAATTCACTCCCAA
CGAAGACAAGATCTGCTTTTTGCTTGTACTGGGTCTCTCTGGTTAGACCAGATCTGAGCCTGGGAGCTCT
CTGGCTAACTAGGGAACCCACTGCTTAAGCCTCAATAAAGCTTGCCTTGAGTGCTTCAAGTAGTGTGTGC
CCGTCTGTTGTGTGACTCTGGTAACTAGAGATCCCTCAGACCCTTTTAGTCAGTGTGGAAAATCTCTAGC
AGTACGTATAGTAGTTCATGTCATCTTATTATTCAGTATTTATAACTTGCAAAGAAATGAATATCAGAGA
GTGAGAGGAACTTGTTTATTGCAGCTTATAATGGTTACAAATAAAGCAATAGCATCACAAATTTCACAAA
TAAAGCATTTTTTTCACTGCATTCTAGTTGTGGTTTGTCCAAACTCATCAATGTATCTTATCATGTCTGG
CTCTAGCTATCCCGCCCCTAACTCCGCCCATCCCGCCCCTAACTCCGCCCAGTTCCGCCCATTCTCCGCC
CCATGGCTGACTAATTTTTTTTATTTATGCAGAGGCCGAGGCCGCCTCGGCCTCTGAGCTATTCCAGAAG
TAGTGAGGAGGCTTTTTTGGAGGCCTAGGGACGTACCCAATTCGCCCTATAGTGAGTCGTATTACGCGCG
CTCACTGGCCGTCGTTTTACAACGTCGTGACTGGGAAAACCCTGGCGTTACCCAACTTAATCGCCTTGCA
GCACATCCCCCTTTCGCCAGCTGGCGTAATAGCGAAGAGGCCCGCACCGATCGCCCTTCCCAACAGTTGC
GCAGCCTGAATGGCGAATGGG
[124 nt withheld, positions 6602-6725]
C
[91 nt withheld, positions 6727-6817]
A
[49 nt withheld, positions 6819-6867]
CCTTTGACGTTGGAGTCCACGTTCTTT
[37 nt withheld, positions 6895-6931]
ACCCTATCTCGGTCTATTCTTTTGATTTATAAGGGATTTTGCCGATTTCGGCCTATTGGTTAAAAAATGA
GCTGATTTAACAAAAATTTAACGCGAATTTTAACAAAATATTAACGCTTACAATTTAGGTGGCACTTTTC
GGGGAAATGTGCGCGGAACCCCTATTTGTTTATTTTTCTAAATACATTCAAATATGTATCCGCTCATGAG
ACAATAACCCTGATAAATGCTTCAATAATATTGAAAAAGGAAGAGTATGAGTATTCAACATTTCCGTGTC
GCCCTTATTCCCTTTTTTGCGGCATTTTGCCTTCCTGTTTTTGCTCACCCAGAAACGCTGGTGAAAGTAA
AAGATGCTGAAGATCAGTTGGGTGCACGAGTGGGTTACATCGAACTGGATCTCAACAGCGGTAAGATCCT
TGAGAGTTTTCGCCCCGAAGAACGTTTTCCAATGATGAGCACTTTTAAAGTTCTGCTATGTGGCGCGGTA
TTATCCCGTATTGACGCCGGGCAAGAGCAACTCGGTCGCCGCATACACTATTCTCAGAATGACTTGGTTG
AGTACTCACCAGTCACAGAAAAGCATCTTACGGATGGCATGACAGTAAGAGAATTATGCAGTGCTGCCAT
AACCATGAGTGATAACACTGCGGCCAACTTACTTCTGACAACGATCGGAGGACCGAAGGAGCTAACCGCT
TTTTTGCACAACATGGGGGATCATGTAACTCGCCTTGATCGTTGGGAACCGGAGCTGAATGAAGCCATAC
CAAACGACGAGCGTGACACCACGATGCCTGTAGCAATGGCAACAACGTTGCGCAAACTATTAACTGGCGA
ACTACTTACTCTAGCTTCCCGGCAACAATTAATAGACTGGATGGAGGCGGATAAAGTTGCAGGACCACTT
CTGCGCTCGGCCCTTCCGGCTGGCTGGTTTATTGCTGATAAATCTGGAGCCGGTGAGCGTGGGTCTCGCG
GTATCATTGCAGCACTGGGGCCAGATGGTAAGCCCTCCCGTATCGTAGTTATCTACACGACGGGGAGTCA
GGCAACTATGGATGAACGAAATAGACAGATCGCTGAGATAGGTGCCTCACTGATTAAGCATTGGTAACTG
TCAGACCAAGTTTACTCATATATACTTTAGATTGATTTAAAACTTCATTTTTAATTTAAAAGGATCTAGG
TGAAGATCCTTTTTGATAATCTCATGACCAAAATCCCTTAACGTGAGTTTTCGTTCCACTGAGCGTCAGA
CCCCGTAGAAAAGATCAAAGGATCTTCTTGAGATCCTTTTTTTCTGCGCGTAATCTGCTGCTTGCAAACA
AAAAAACCACCGCTACCAGCGGTGGTTTGTTTGCCGGATCAAGAGCTACCAACTCTTTTTCCGAAGGTAA
CTGGCTTCAGCAGAGCGCAGATACCAAATACTGTTCTTCTAGTGTAGCCGTAGTTAGGCCACCACTTCAA
GAACTCTGTAGCACCGCCTACATACCTCGCTCTGCTAATCCTGTTACCAGTGGCTGCTGCCAGTGGCGAT
AAGTCGTGTCTTACCGGGTTGGACTCAAGACGATAGTTACCGGATAAGGCGCAGCGGTCGGGCTGAACGG
GGGGTTCGTGCACACAGCCCAGCTTGGAGCGAACGACCTACACCGAACTGAGATACCTACAGCGTGAGCT
ATGAGAAAGCGCCACGCTTCCCGAAGGGAGAAAGGCGGACAGGTATCCGGTAAGCGGCAGGGTCGGAACA
GGAGAGCGCACGAGGGAGCTTCCAGGGGGAAACGCCTGGTATCTTTATAGTCCTGTCGGGTTTCGCCACC
TCTGACTTGAGCGTCGATTTTTGTGATGCTCGTCAGGGGGGCGGAGCCTATGGAAAAACGCCAGCAACGC
GGCCTTTTTACGGTTCCTGGCCTTTTGCTGGCCTTTTGCTCACATGTTCTTTCCTGCGTTATCCCCTGAT
TCTGTGGATAACCGTATTACCGCCTTTGAGTGAGCTGATACCGCTCGCCGCAGCCGAACGACCGAGCGCA
GCGAGTCAGTGAGCGAGGAAGCGGAAGAGCGCCCAATACGCAAACCGCCTCTCCCCGCGCGTTGGCCGAT
TCATTAATGCAGCTGGCACGACAGGTTTCCCGACTGGAAAGCGGGCAGTGAGCGCAACGCAATTAATGTG
AGTTAGCTCACTCATTAGGCACCCCAGGCTTTACACTTTATGCTTCCGGCTCGTATGTTGTGTGGAATTG
TGAGCGGATAACAATTTCACACAGGAAACAGCTATGACCATGATTACGCCAAGCGCGCAATTAACCCTCA
CTAAAGGGAACAAAAGCTGGAGCTGCAAGC
