>Addgene plasmid #142609 | TFORF0371 | depositor partial sequence | sequence record 279965 | Insert
ACCGCCACCATGTCCACAGAAGGAGGATTTGGTGGTACTAGCAGCAGTGATGCCCAGCAAAGCCTACAGT
CGTTCTGGCCTCGGGTCATGGAAGAAATCCGGAATTTAACAGTGAAAGACTTCCGAGTGCAGGAACTCCC
ACTGGCTCGTATTAAGAAGATTATGAAACTGGATGAAGATGTGAAGATGATCAGTGCAGAAGCGCCTGTA
CTCTTTGCCAAGGCAGCCCAGATTTTTATCACAGAGTTGACTCTTCGAGCCTGGATTCACACAGAAGATA
ACAAGCGCCGGACTCTACAGAGAAATGATATCGCCATGGCAATTACAAAATTTGATCAGTTTGATTTTCT
CATCGATATTGTTCCAAGAGATGAACTGAAACCTCCAAAGCGTCAGGAGGAGGTGCGCCAGTCTGTAACT
CCTGCCGAGCCAGTCCAGTACTATTTCACGCTGGCTCAGCAACCCACCGCTGTCCAAGTCCAGGGCCAGC
AGCAAGGCCAGCAGACCACCAGCTCCACGACCACCATCCAGCCTGGGCAGATCATCATCGCACAGCCTCA
GCAGGGCCAGACCATGCAGGTGATGCAGCAGATCATCACTAACACAGGAGAGATCCAGCAGATCCCGGTG
CAGCTGAATGCCGGCCAGCTGCAGTATATCCGCTTAGCCCAGCCTGTATCAGGCACTCAAGTTGTGCAGG
GACAGATCCAGACACTTGCCACCAATGCTCAACAGATTACACAGACAGAGGTCCAGCAAGGACAGCAGCA
GTTCAGCCAGTTCACAGATGGACAGCAGCTCTACCAGATCCAGCAAGTCACCATGCCTGCGGGCCAGGAC
CTCGCCCAGCCCATGTTCATCCAGTCAGCCAACCAGCCCTCCGACGGGCAGGCCCCCCAGGTGACCGGCG
ACTAGTAATGAACTAGTCCGTAACTTGAAAGTATTTCGATTTCTTGGCTTTATATATCTTGTGGAAAGGA
CGAGGTAATCACGGCTAAACTTGCCAT
