>Addgene plasmid #142609 | TFORF0371 | depositor partial sequence | sequence record 279966 | Barcode
GGTAATCACGGCTAAACTTGCCAT
